Addgene plasmid #226388: pcDNA3.1(-).TagRFP.T-2A-V5-S198D.Tau2N4R-WPRE
Purpose: Expresses tau propagation ORF with V5 tag on S189D mutant 2N4R tau
Depositing lab: Bradley Hyman. Depositing organization: Massachusetts General Hospital. Publication: Alzheimer disease-associated tau post-translational modification mimics impact tau propagation and uptake. Dickson JR, Sobolewski RGR, Fernandes AR, Cooper JM, Fan Z, Chung M, Donahue C, Oakley DH, Strickland DK, Hyman BT. J Neuropathol Exp Neurol. 2025 Jun 1;84(6):459-470. doi: 10.1093/jnen/nlaf007. PubMed 39984820.
Backbone
  Vector backbone: pcDNA3.1(-)
  Backbone size w/o insert (bp): 5427
  Vector type: Mammalian Expression
Growth in bacteria
  Bacterial resistance: Ampicillin, 100 μg/mL
  Growth temperature: 37°C
  Growth strain: DH5alpha
  Copy number: High Copy
Gene/Insert
  Gene/Insert name: Tau2N4R
  Species: H. sapiens (human); synthetic
  Insert size (bp): 2174
  Mutation: S198D.Tau2N4R
  Entrez Gene: MAPT (a.k.a. DDPAC, FTD1, FTDP-17, MAPTL, MSTD, MTBT1, MTBT2, PPND, PPP1R103, TAU, Tau-PHF6, tau-40)
  Tag / fusion protein: TagRFP.T.2A.V5 (N terminal on insert)
  Cloning method: Other
Terms and licenses: Academic/Nonprofit Terms; Industry Terms: Not Available to Industry
How to cite: pcDNA3.1(-).TagRFP.T-2A-V5-S198D.Tau2N4R-WPRE was a gift from Bradley Hyman (Addgene plasmid # 226388 ; http://n2t.net/addgene:226388 ; RRID:Addgene_226388)
