[The description below was written by a language model from this plasmid's Addgene catalogue record and pLannotate feature annotations shown in this document.]
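Description:
pcDNA3.1(-).TagRFP.T-2A-V5-S198D.Tau2N4R-WPRE is a mammalian expression plasmid built on the pcDNA3.1(-) backbone; the sequenced record is 8,268 nt. It is propagated in E. coli through a high-copy ColE1/pUC-type origin with ampicillin selection (AmpR under its own bla promoter) and also carries an f1 phage origin. For selection in mammalian cells, an SV40 early promoter drives the neomycin/kanamycin phosphotransferase gene, terminated by an SV40 polyadenylation signal. The other small annotations (bom, lacI, ble and HIV-1 LTR fragments, lac promoter/operator) are partial matches to backbone sequence, not functional modules.

The payload is a single open reading frame transcribed from the CMV immediate-early enhancer/promoter, with a T7 promoter lying just upstream of the insert. It encodes the red fluorescent protein TagRFP-T, a 2A self-cleaving peptide (named in the construct title and tag field, falling in the unannotated gap between TagRFP-T and the V5 tag), and then V5-tagged human tau (MAPT) in the full-length 2N4R isoform. A WPRE follows the coding sequence to enhance transcript stability and expression, and the bGH polyadenylation signal terminates the transcript. Because the 2A element yields separate proteins from one mRNA, transfected cells contain both TagRFP-T and V5-tau, whereas cells that have merely taken up released tau should be V5-positive without red fluorescence. This is the logic of a tau propagation reporter.

The tau carries a serine-to-aspartate substitution that mimics phosphorylation, in keeping with the associated study of Alzheimer disease-linked post-translational modification mimics and their effect on tau propagation and uptake. The record is internally inconsistent: the name and mutation field give S198D, while the purpose line says S189D.
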