Features (pLannotate 1.2.2; 24 found; start..end, strand, type, name):
     28..80      -  misc_feature   bom (fragment): basis of mobility region from pBR322
    235..614     +  enhancer       CMV enhancer: human cytomegalovirus immediate early enhancer
    615..818     +  promoter       CMV promoter: human cytomegalovirus (CMV) immediate early promoter
    814..847     +  LTR            5' LTR (truncated) (fragment): truncated 5' long terminal repeat (LTR) from HIV-1
    863..881     +  promoter       T7 promoter: promoter for bacteriophage T7 RNA polymerase
    921..973     +  misc_feature   MCS: multiple cloning site
    987..1718    +  CDS            TagRFP-T: TagRFP-T is a basic (constitutively fluorescent) red fluorescent protein published in 2008, derived from Entacmaea quadricolor. It has low acid sensitivity.
   1791..1832    +  CDS            V5 tag: epitope tag from simian virus 5
   1839..3158    +  CDS            MAPT (sequence partly withheld): TAU_SPECI - Experimental evidence at protein level: Swiss-Prot protein existence level 1. Promotes microtubule assembly and stability, and might be involved in the establishment and maintenance of neuronal polarity. The C-terminus binds axonal microtubules while the N-terminus binds neural plasma membrane components, suggesting that tau functions as a linker protein between both. Axonal polarity is predetermined by tau localization (in the neuronal cell) in the domain of the cell body defined by the centrosome. The short isoforms allow plasticity of the cytoskeleton whereas the longer isoforms
   3178..3766    +  misc_feature   WPRE: woodchuck hepatitis virus posttranscriptional regulatory element
   3865..4089    +  polyA_signal   bGH poly(A) signal: bovine growth hormone polyadenylation signal
   4093..4114    +  promoter       SV40 promoter (fragment): SV40 enhancer and early promoter
   4135..4563    +  rep_origin     f1 ori (sequence partly withheld): f1 bacteriophage origin of replication; arrow indicates direction of (+) strand synthesis
   4577..4906    +  promoter       SV40 promoter: SV40 enhancer and early promoter
   4973..5764    +  CDS            neo: KKA2_KLEPN - Also known as kan, nptII. Experimental evidence at protein level: Swiss-Prot protein existence level 1. Resistance to kanamycin, neomycin, paromomycin, ribostamycin, butirosin and gentamicin B. From Klebsiella pneumoniae.
   5788..5946    +  CDS            ble (fragment): BLE_KLEPN - Experimental evidence at protein level: Swiss-Prot protein existence level 1. Binding protein with a strong affinity to the bleomycin family of antibiotics. Binds to CL990; an antimitotic-antibiotic compound. From Klebsiella pneumoniae.
   5941..6062    +  polyA_signal   SV40 poly(A) signal: SV40 polyadenylation signal
   6135..6151    -  protein_bind   lac operator: The lac repressor binds to the lac operator to inhibit transcription in E. coli. This inhibition can be relieved by adding lactose or isopropyl-β-D-thiogalactopyranoside (IPTG). lac repressor encoded by lacI
   6159..6189    -  promoter       lac promoter: promoter for the E. coli lac operon
   6204..6225    -  protein_bind   CAP binding site: CAP binding activates transcription in the presence of cAMP. E. coli catabolite activator protein
   6238..6330    -  CDS            lacI (fragment): lac repressor; lacI; The lac repressor binds to the lac operator to inhibit transcription in E. coli. This inhibition can be relieved by adding lactose or isopropyl-β-D-thiogalactopyranoside (IPTG).
   6513..7101    -  rep_origin     ori: high-copy-number ColE1/pMB1/pBR322/pUC origin of replication
   7272..8132    -  CDS            AmpR: β-lactamase; bla; confers resistance to ampicillin, carbenicillin, and related antibiotics
   8133..8237    -  promoter       AmpR promoter: bla
>Addgene plasmid #226388 | pcDNA3.1(-).TagRFP.T-2A-V5-S198D.Tau2N4R-WPRE | addgene full sequence | sequence record 450752 | Addgene NGS Result
GACGGATCGGGAGATCTCCCGATCCCCTATGGTGCACTCTCAGTACAATCTGCTCTGATGCCGCATAGTT
AAGCCAGTATCTGCTCCCTGCTTGTGTGTTGGAGGTCGCTGAGTAGTGCGCGAGCAAAATTTAAGCTACA
ACAAGGCAAGGCTTGACCGACAATTGCATGAAGAATCTGCTTAGGGTTAGGCGTTTTGCGCTGCTTCGCG
ATGTACGGGCCAGATATACGCGTTGACATTGATTATTGACTAGTTATTAATAGTAATCAATTACGGGGTC
ATTAGTTCATAGCCCATATATGGAGTTCCGCGTTACATAACTTACGGTAAATGGCCCGCCTGGCTGACCG
CCCAACGACCCCCGCCCATTGACGTCAATAATGACGTATGTTCCCATAGTAACGCCAATAGGGACTTTCC
ATTGACGTCAATGGGTGGAGTATTTACGGTAAACTGCCCACTTGGCAGTACATCAAGTGTATCATATGCC
AAGTACGCCCCCTATTGACGTCAATGACGGTAAATGGCCCGCCTGGCATTATGCCCAGTACATGACCTTA
TGGGACTTTCCTACTTGGCAGTACATCTACGTATTAGTCATCGCTATTACCATGGTGATGCGGTTTTGGC
AGTACATCAATGGGCGTGGATAGCGGTTTGACTCACGGGGATTTCCAAGTCTCCACCCCATTGACGTCAA
TGGGAGTTTGTTTTGGCACCAAAATCAACGGGACTTTCCAAAATGTCGTAACAACTCCGCCCCATTGACG
CAAATGGGCGGTAGGCGTGTACGGTGGGAGGTCTATATAAGCAGAGCTCTCTGGCTAACTAGAGAACCCA
CTGCTTACTGGCTTATCGAAATTAATACGACTCACTATAGGGAGACCCAAGCTGGCTAGCGTTTAAACGG
GCCCTCTAGACTCGAGCTCAAGCTTCGAATTCTGCAGTCGACGGTACCGCGGGCCCGGGATCCACCGGTC
GCCACCATGGTGTCTAAGGGCGAAGAGCTGATTAAGGAGAACATGCACATGAAGCTGTACATGGAGGGCA
CCGTGAACAACCACCACTTCAAGTGCACATCCGAGGGCGAAGGCAAGCCCTACGAGGGCACCCAGACCAT
GAGAATCAAGGTGGTCGAGGGCGGCCCTCTCCCCTTCGCCTTCGACATCCTGGCTACCAGCTTCATGTAC
GGCAGCAGAACCTTCATCAACCACACCCAGGGCATCCCCGACTTCTTTAAGCAGTCCTTCCCTGAGGGCT
TCACATGGGAGAGAGTCACCACATACGAAGACGGGGGCGTGCTGACCGCTACCCAGGACACCAGCCTCCA
GGACGGCTGCCTCATCTACAACGTCAAGATCAGAGGGGTGAACTTCCCATCCAACGGCCCTGTGATGCAG
AAGAAAACACTCGGCTGGGAGGCCAACACCGAGATGCTGTACCCCGCTGACGGCGGCCTGGAAGGCAGAA
CCGACATGGCCCTGAAGCTCGTGGGCGGGGGCCACCTGATCTGCAACTTCAAGACCACATACAGATCCAA
GAAACCCGCTAAGAACCTCAAGATGCCCGGCGTCTACTATGTGGACCACAGACTGGAAAGAATCAAGGAG
GCCGACAAAGAGACCTACGTCGAGCAGCACGAGGTGGCTGTGGCCAGATACTGCGACCTCCCTAGCAAAC
TGGGGCACAAACTTAATGGCATGGACGAGCTGTACAAGGGTACCGGCGAGGGCAGAGGAAGTCTGCTAAC
ATGCGGTGACGTCGAGGAGAATCCTGGCCCAACCGGTAAAGGTAAGCCTATCCCTAACCCTCTCCTCGGT
CTCGATTCTACGACTAGTGCTGAGCCCCGCCAGGAGTTCGAAGTGATGGAAGATCACGCTGGGACGTACG
GGTTGGGGGACAGGAAAGATCAGGGGGGCTACACCATGCACCAAGACCAAGAGGGTGACACGGACGCTGG
CCTGAAAGAATCTCCCCTGCAGACCCCCACTGAGGACGGATCTGAGGAACCGGGCTCTGAAACCTCTGAT
GCTAAGAGCACTCCAACAGCGGAAGATGTGACAGCACCCTTAGTGGATGAGGGAGCTCCCGGCAAGCAGG
CTGCCGCGCAGCCCCACACGGAGATCCCAGAAGGAACCACAGCTGAAGAAGCAGGCATTGGAGACACCCC
CAGCCTGGAAGACGAAGCTGCTGGTCACGTGACCCAAGCTCGCATGGTCAGTAAAAGCAAAGACGGGACT
GGAAGCGATGACAAAAAAGCCAAGGGGGCTGATGGTAAAACGAAGATCGCCACACCGCGGGGAGCAGCCC
CTCCAGGCCAGAAGGGCCAGGCCAACGCCACCAGGATTCCAGCAAAAACCCCGCCCGCTCCAAAGACACC
ACCCAGCTCTGGTGAACCTCCAAAATCAGGGGATCGCAGCGGCTACGATAGCCCCGGCTCCCCAGGCACT
CCCGGCAGCCGCTCCCGCACCCCGTCCCTTCCAACCCCACCCACCCGGGAGCCCAAGAAGGTGGCAGTGG
TCCGTACTCCACCCAAGTCGCCGTCTTCCGCCAAGAGCCGCCTG
[387 nt withheld, positions 2565-2951]
ACCCACAAGCTGACCTTCCGCGAGAACGCCAAAGCCAAGACAGACCACGGGGCGGAGATCGTGTACAAGT
CGCCAGTGGTGTCTGGGGACACGTCTCCACGGCATCTCAGCAATGTCTCCTCCACCGGCAGCATCGACAT
GGTAGACTCGCCCCAGCTCGCCACGCTAGCTGACGAGGTGTCTGCCTCCCTGGCCAAGCAGGGTTTGTAG
GGATCCGATTATCGATAATCAACCTCTGGATTACAAAATTTGTGAAAGATTGACTGGTATTCTTAACTAT
GTTGCTCCTTTTACGCTATGTGGATACGCTGCTTTAATGCCTTTGTATCATGCTATTGCTTCCCGTATGG
CTTTCATTTTCTCCTCCTTGTATAAATCCTGGTTGCTGTCTCTTTATGAGGAGTTGTGGCCCGTTGTCAG
GCAACGTGGCGTGGTGTGCACTGTGTTTGCTGACGCAACCCCCACTGGTTGGGGCATTGCCACCACCTGT
CAGCTCCTTTCCGGGACTTTCGCTTTCCCCCTCCCTATTGCCACGGCGGAACTCATCGCCGCCTGCCTTG
CCCGCTGCTGGACAGGGGCTCGGCTGTTGGGCACTGACAATTCCGTGGTGTTGTCGGGGAAATCATCGTC
CTTTCCTTGGCTGCTCGCCTGTGTTGCCACCTGGATTCTGCGCGGGACGCCCTTCTGCTACGTCCCTTCG
GCCCTCAATCCAGCGGACCTTCCTTCCCGCGGCCTGCTGCCGGCTCTGCGGCCTCTTCCGCGTCTTCGCC
TTCGCCCTCAGACGAGTCGGATCTCCCTTTGGGCCGCCTCCCCGCATCGATACCGTCGACGATATCTGCA
GAATTCCACCACACTGGACTAGTGGATCCGAGCTCGGTACCAAGCTTAAGTTTAAACCGCTGATCAGCCT
CGACTGTGCCTTCTAGTTGCCAGCCATCTGTTGTTTGCCCCTCCCCCGTGCCTTCCTTGACCCTGGAAGG
TGCCACTCCCACTGTCCTTTCCTAATAAAATGAGGAAATTGCATCGCATTGTCTGAGTAGGTGTCATTCT
ATTCTGGGGGGTGGGGTGGGGCAGGACAGCAAGGGGGAGGATTGGGAAGACAATAGCAGGCATGCTGGGG
ATGCGGTGGGCTCTATGGCTTCTGAGGCGGAAAGAACCAGCTGGGGCTCTAGGGGGTATCCCC
[124 nt withheld, positions 4135-4258]
C
[91 nt withheld, positions 4260-4350]
A
[49 nt withheld, positions 4352-4400]
CCTTTGACGTTGGAGTCCACGTTCTTT
[37 nt withheld, positions 4428-4464]
ACCCTATCTCGGTCTATTCTTTTGATTTATAAGGGATTTTGCCGATTTCGGCCTATTGGTTAAAAAATGA
GCTGATTTAACAAAAATTTAACGCGAATTAATTCTGTGGAATGTGTGTCAGTTAGGGTGTGGAAAGTCCC
CAGGCTCCCCAGCAGGCAGAAGTATGCAAAGCATGCATCTCAATTAGTCAGCAACCAGGTGTGGAAAGTC
CCCAGGCTCCCCAGCAGGCAGAAGTATGCAAAGCATGCATCTCAATTAGTCAGCAACCATAGTCCCGCCC
CTAACTCCGCCCATCCCGCCCCTAACTCCGCCCAGTTCCGCCCATTCTCCGCCCCATGGCTGACTAATTT
TTTTTATTTATGCAGAGGCCGAGGCCGCCTCTGCCTCTGAGCTATTCCAGAAGTAGTGAGGAGGCTTTTT
TGGAGGCCTAGGCTTTTGCAAAAAGCTCCCGGGAGCTTGTATATCCATTTTCGGATCTGATCAAGAGACA
GGATGAGGATCGTTTCGCATGATTGAACAAGATGGATTGCACGCAGGTTCTCCGGCCGCTTGGGTGGAGA
GGCTATTCGGCTATGACTGGGCACAACAGACAATCGGCTGCTCTGATGCCGCCGTGTTCCGGCTGTCAGC
GCAGGGGCGCCCGGTTCTTTTTGTCAAGACCGACCTGTCCGGTGCCCTGAATGAACTGCAGGACGAGGCA
GCGCGGCTATCGTGGCTGGCCACGACGGGCGTTCCTTGCGCAGCTGTGCTCGACGTTGTCACTGAAGCGG
GAAGGGACTGGCTGCTATTGGGCGAAGTGCCGGGGCAGGATCTCCTGTCATCTCACCTTGCTCCTGCCGA
GAAAGTATCCATCATGGCTGATGCAATGCGGCGGCTGCATACGCTTGATCCGGCTACCTGCCCATTCGAC
CACCAAGCGAAACATCGCATCGAGCGAGCACGTACTCGGATGGAAGCCGGTCTTGTCGATCAGGATGATC
TGGACGAAGAGCATCAGGGGCTCGCGCCAGCCGAACTGTTCGCCAGGCTCAAGGCGCGCATGCCCGACGG
CGAGGATCTCGTCGTGACCCATGGCGATGCCTGCTTGCCGAATATCATGGTGGAAAATGGCCGCTTTTCT
GGATTCATCGACTGTGGCCGGCTGGGTGTGGCGGACCGCTATCAGGACATAGCGTTGGCTACCCGTGATA
TTGCTGAAGAGCTTGGCGGCGAATGGGCTGACCGCTTCCTCGTGCTTTACGGTATCGCCGCTCCCGATTC
GCAGCGCATCGCCTTCTATCGCCTTCTTGACGAGTTCTTCTGAGCGGGACTCTGGGGTTCGAAATGACCG
ACCAAGCGACGCCCAACCTGCCATCACGAGATTTCGATTCCACCGCCGCCTTCTATGAAAGGTTGGGCTT
CGGAATCGTTTTCCGGGACGCCGGCTGGATGATCCTCCAGCGCGGGGATCTCATGCTGGAGTTCTTCGCC
CACCCCAACTTGTTTATTGCAGCTTATAATGGTTACAAATAAAGCAATAGCATCACAAATTTCACAAATA
AAGCATTTTTTTCACTGCATTCTAGTTGTGGTTTGTCCAAACTCATCAATGTATCTTATCATGTCTGTAT
ACCGTCGACCTCTAGCTAGAGCTTGGCGTAATCATGGTCATAGCTGTTTCCTGTGTGAAATTGTTATCCG
CTCACAATTCCACACAACATACGAGCCGGAAGCATAAAGTGTAAAGCCTGGGGTGCCTAATGAGTGAGCT
AACTCACATTAATTGCGTTGCGCTCACTGCCCGCTTTCCAGTCGGGAAACCTGTCGTGCCAGCTGCATTA
ATGAATCGGCCAACGCGCGGGGAGAGGCGGTTTGCGTATTGGGCGCTCTTCCGCTTCCTCGCTCACTGAC
TCGCTGCGCTCGGTCGTTCGGCTGCGGCGAGCGGTATCAGCTCACTCAAAGGCGGTAATACGGTTATCCA
CAGAATCAGGGGATAACGCAGGAAAGAACATGTGAGCAAAAGGCCAGCAAAAGGCCAGGAACCGTAAAAA
GGCCGCGTTGCTGGCGTTTTTCCATAGGCTCCGCCCCCCTGACGAGCATCACAAAAATCGACGCTCAAGT
CAGAGGTGGCGAAACCCGACAGGACTATAAAGATACCAGGCGTTTCCCCCTGGAAGCTCCCTCGTGCGCT
CTCCTGTTCCGACCCTGCCGCTTACCGGATACCTGTCCGCCTTTCTCCCTTCGGGAAGCGTGGCGCTTTC
TCATAGCTCACGCTGTAGGTATCTCAGTTCGGTGTAGGTCGTTCGCTCCAAGCTGGGCTGTGTGCACGAA
CCCCCCGTTCAGCCCGACCGCTGCGCCTTATCCGGTAACTATCGTCTTGAGTCCAACCCGGTAAGACACG
ACTTATCGCCACTGGCAGCAGCCACTGGTAACAGGATTAGCAGAGCGAGGTATGTAGGCGGTGCTACAGA
GTTCTTGAAGTGGTGGCCTAACTACGGCTACACTAGAAGAACAGTATTTGGTATCTGCGCTCTGCTGAAG
CCAGTTACCTTCGGAAAAAGAGTTGGTAGCTCTTGATCCGGCAAACAAACCACCGCTGGTAGCGGTGGTT
TTTTTGTTTGCAAGCAGCAGATTACGCGCAGAAAAAAAGGATCTCAAGAAGATCCTTTGATCTTTTCTAC
GGGGTCTGACGCTCAGTGGAACGAAAACTCACGTTAAGGGATTTTGGTCATGAGATTATCAAAAAGGATC
TTCACCTAGATCCTTTTAAATTAAAAATGAAGTTTTAAATCAATCTAAAGTATATATGAGTAAACTTGGT
CTGACAGTTACCAATGCTTAATCAGTGAGGCACCTATCTCAGCGATCTGTCTATTTCGTTCATCCATAGT
TGCCTGACTCCCCGTCGTGTAGATAACTACGATACGGGAGGGCTTACCATCTGGCCCCAGTGCTGCAATG
ATACCGCGAGACCCACGCTCACCGGCTCCAGATTTATCAGCAATAAACCAGCCAGCCGGAAGGGCCGAGC
GCAGAAGTGGTCCTGCAACTTTATCCGCCTCCATCCAGTCTATTAATTGTTGCCGGGAAGCTAGAGTAAG
TAGTTCGCCAGTTAATAGTTTGCGCAACGTTGTTGCCATTGCTACAGGCATCGTGGTGTCACGCTCGTCG
TTTGGTATGGCTTCATTCAGCTCCGGTTCCCAACGATCAAGGCGAGTTACATGATCCCCCATGTTGTGCA
AAAAAGCGGTTAGCTCCTTCGGTCCTCCGATCGTTGTCAGAAGTAAGTTGGCCGCAGTGTTATCACTCAT
GGTTATGGCAGCACTGCATAATTCTCTTACTGTCATGCCATCCGTAAGATGCTTTTCTGTGACTGGTGAG
TACTCAACCAAGTCATTCTGAGAATAGTGTATGCGGCGACCGAGTTGCTCTTGCCCGGCGTCAATACGGG
ATAATACCGCGCCACATAGCAGAACTTTAAAAGTGCTCATCATTGGAAAACGTTCTTCGGGGCGAAAACT
CTCAAGGATCTTACCGCTGTTGAGATCCAGTTCGATGTAACCCACTCGTGCACCCAACTGATCTTCAGCA
TCTTTTACTTTCACCAGCGTTTCTGGGTGAGCAAAAACAGGAAGGCAAAATGCCGCAAAAAAGGGAATAA
GGGCGACACGGAAATGTTGAATACTCATACTCTTCCTTTTTCAATATTATTGAAGCATTTATCAGGGTTA
TTGTCTCATGAGCGGATACATATTTGAATGTATTTAGAAAAATAAACAAATAGGGGTTCCGCGCACATTT
CCCCGAAAAGTGCCACCTGACGTC
